>Addgene plasmid #174255 | pAPM-miR30-HNRNPR-ts3 | addgene full sequence | sequence record 343445 | Addgene NGS Result
GGGGCGGAGAATGGGCGGAACTGGGCGGAGTTAGGGGCGGGATGGGCGGAGTTAGGGGCGGGACTATGGT
TGCTGACTAATTGAGATGCATGCTTTGCATACTTCTGCCTGCTGGGGAGCCTGGGGACTTTCCACACCTG
GTTGCTGACTAATTGAGATGCATGCTTTGCATACTTCTGCCTGCTGGGGAGCCTGGGGACTTTCCACACC
CTAACTGACACACATTCCACAGCGCGTATATCTGGCCCGTACATCGCGAAGCAGCGCAAAACGCCTAACC
CTAAGCAGATTCTTCATGCAATTGTCGGTCAAGCCTTGCCTTGTTGTAGCTTAAATTTTGCTCGCGCACT
ACTCAGCGACCTCCAACACACAAGCAGGGAGCAGATACTGGCTTAACTATGCGGCATCAGAGCAGATTGT
ACTGAGAGTGCACCATAGGGGATCGGGAGATCTCCCGATCCGTCGACGTCAGGTGGCACTTTTCGGGGAA
ATGTGCGCGGAACCCCTATTTGTTTATTTTTCTAAATACATTCAAATATGTATCCGCTCATGAGACAATA
ACCCTGATAAATGCTTCAATAATATTGAAAAAGGAAGAGTATGAGTATTCAACATTTCCGTGTCGCCCTT
ATTCCCTTTTTTGCGGCATTTTGCCTTCCTGTTTTTGCTCACCCAGAAACGCTGGTGAAAGTAAAAGATG
CTGAAGATCAGTTGGGTGCACGAGTGGGTTACATCGAACTGGATCTCAACAGCGGTAAGATCCTTGAGAG
TTTTCGCCCCGAAGAACGTTTTCCAATGATGAGCACTTTTAAAGTTCTGCTATGTGGCGCGGTATTATCC
CGTATTGACGCCGGGCAAGAGCAACTCGGTCGCCGCATACACTATTCTCAGAATGACTTGGTTGAGTACT
CACCAGTCACAGAAAAGCATCTTACGGATGGCATGACAGTAAGAGAATTATGCAGTGCTGCCATAACCAT
GAGTGATAACACTGCGGCCAACTTACTTCTGACAACGATCGGAGGACCGAAGGAGCTAACCGCTTTTTTG
CACAACATGGGGGATCATGTAACTCGCCTTGATCGTTGGGAACCGGAGCTGAATGAAGCCATACCAAACG
ACGAGCGTGACACCACGATGCCTGTAGCAATGGCAACAACGTTGCGCAAACTATTAACTGGCGAACTACT
TACTCTAGCTTCCCGGCAACAATTAATAGACTGGATGGAGGCGGATAAAGTTGCAGGACCACTTCTGCGC
TCGGCCCTTCCGGCTGGCTGGTTTATTGCTGATAAATCTGGAGCCGGTGAGCGTGGGTCTCGCGGTATCA
TTGCAGCACTGGGGCCAGATGGTAAGCCCTCCCGTATCGTAGTTATCTACACGACGGGGAGTCAGGCAAC
TATGGATGAACGAAATAGACAGATCGCTGAGATAGGTGCCTCACTGATTAAGCATTGGTAACTGTCAGAC
CAAGTTTACTCATATATACTTTAGATTGATTTAAAACTTCATTTTTAATTTAAAAGGATCTAGGTGAAGA
TCCTTTTTGATAATCTCATGACCAAAATCCCTTAACGTGAGTTTTCGTTCCACTGAGCGTCAGACCCCGT
AGAAAAGATCAAAGGATCTTCTTGAGATCCTTTTTTTCTGCGCGTAATCTGCTGCTTGCAAACAAAAAAA
CCACCGCTACCAGCGGTGGTTTGTTTGCCGGATCAAGAGCTACCAACTCTTTTTCCGAAGGTAACTGGCT
TCAGCAGAGCGCAGATACCAAATACTGTTCTTCTAGTGTAGCCGTAGTTAGGCCACCACTTCAAGAACTC
TGTAGCACCGCCTACATACCTCGCTCTGCTAATCCTGTTACCAGTGGCTGCTGCCAGTGGCGATAAGTCG
TGTCTTACCGGGTTGGACTCAAGACGATAGTTACCGGATAAGGCGCAGCGGTCGGGCTGAACGGGGGGTT
CGTGCACACAGCCCAGCTTGGAGCGAACGACCTACACCGAACTGAGATACCTACAGCGTGAGCTATGAGA
AAGCGCCACGCTTCCCGAAGGGAGAAAGGCGGACAGGTATCCGGTAAGCGGCAGGGTCGGAACAGGAGAG
CGCACGAGGGAGCTTCCAGGGGGAAACGCCTGGTATCTTTATAGTCCTGTCGGGTTTCGCCACCTCTGAC
TTGAGCGTCGATTTTTGTGATGCTCGTCAGGGGGGCGGAGCCTATGGAAAAACGCCAGCAACGCGGCCTT
TTTACGGTTCCTGGCCTTTTGCTGGCCTTTTGCTCACATGAAACGGGCCCTGCTAGAGATTTTCCACACT
GACTAAAAGGGTCTGAGGGATCTCTAGTTACCAGAGTCACACAACAGACGGGCACACACTACTTGAAGCA
CTCAAGGCAAGCTTTATTGAGGCTTAAGCAGTGGGTTCCCTAGTTAGCCAGAGAGCTCCCAGGCTCAGAT
CTGGTCTAACCAGAGAGACCCAGTACAGTCCGGATGCAGTTAGCCCTTCCAGTCCCCCCTTTTCTTTTAA
AAAGTGGCTAAGATCTACAGCTGCCGAATTCTAGCCCCTTGAAGTCCGAGGCAGTAGGCAGGCAAACAAC
AGACTTTTTGTATACATCTGTGGCTTCACTATACAAAAAGTCTGTTGTTTGCTCGCTCACTGTCAACAGC
AATATACCTTCTCGAGCCTTCTGTTGGGTTAAGAAGGCGGCCGCGGCGATCGCTCAGGCGCCGGGTTTGC
GTGTCATGCACCAGGTCCTAGGTCCTTCGGGGACCTCCACATCTGCGGTCACAGTAAAGCCCAGCCGTTC
ATAGAAGGGCAGGTTTCGTGGAGCAGAGGTCTCCAGAAATGCAGGGACTCCAGCTCGTTCTGCAGCCTCC
ACTCCTGGCAGGACCACAGCACTTCCCAGTCCTTTGCCCTGATGGTCAGGAGAGACCCCCACGGTAGCCA
GGAACCATGCTGGTTCCTTAGGCCTGTGTGGGGCCAGCAGTCCCTCCATCTGCTGCTGTGCTGCCAGCCT
GGAGCCGCTCAGTTCTGCCATTCTAGGGCCGATCTCTGCAAAGACAGCTCCGGCTTCCACGCTCTCTGGT
GTGGTCCAGACAGCCACAGCTGCTCCATCGTCTGCGACCCAGACCTTCCCAATGTCCAGGCCCACTCGGG
TCAGGAACAGTTCCTGCAGCTCAGTCACTCTCTCGATATGCCGATCTGGGTCCACAGTGTGGCGTGTGGC
AGGGTAATCGGCAAAAGCGGCGGCCAGTGTTCTCACAGCCCTTGGGACATCATCTCTTGTAGCCAGCCTC
ACGGTAGGTTTGTATTCGGTCATGGCGGCACGCGTTCTAGACCCCCGGGCGACTCAGTCTGTCGGAGGAC
TGGCGCGCCGAGTGAGGGGTTGTGAGCTCTTTTATAGAGCTCGGGAAGCAGAAGCGCGCGAACAGAAGCG
AGAAGCAGGCTGATTGGTTAATTCAAATAAGGCGCAGGGTCATTTCAGGTCCTTGGGGGAGCCTGGAAAC
ATCTGATGGGTCTTAAGAAACTGCTGAGGGTTGGGCCATATCTGGGGACCATCTGTTCTTGGCCTCGGGC
CGGGGCCGAAACTGCGGTGACCATCTGTTCTTGGCCCCGGGCCGGGGCCGAAACTGCTCACCGCAGATAT
CCTGTTTGGCCCAACGTTAGCTATTTTCATGTACCCGCCCTTGATCTGAACTTCTCTATTCTTGGTTTGG
TATTTTTCCATGCCTTGCAAAATGGCGTTACTGCAGCTAGCTTGCCAAACCTACAGGTGGGGTCTTTCAT
TCCCCCCTTTTTCTGGAGACTAAATAAAATCTTTTATTTTATCGGGGCTGCAGTTAATTAACCAAACTGG
ATCTCTGCTGTCCCTGTAATAAACCCGAAAATTTTGAATTTTTGTAATTTGTTTTTGTAATTCTTTAGTT
TGTATGTCTGTTGCTATTATGTCTACTATTCTTTCCCCTGCACTGTACCCCCCAATCCCCCCTTTTCTTT
TAAAATTGTGGATGAATACTGCCATTTGTCTGCAGAATTGGCGCACGCAGTGCCGATCCGTTCACTAATC
GAATGGATCTGTCTCTGTCTCTCTCTCCACCTTCTTCTTCTATTCCTTCGGGCCTGTCGGGTCCCCTCGG
GGTTGGGAGGTGGGTCTGAAACGATAATGGTGAATATCCCTGCCTAACTCTATTCACTATAGAAAGTACA
GCAAAAACTATTCTTAAACCTACCAAGCCTCCTACTATCATTATGAATAATTTTATATACCACAGCCAAT
TTGTTATGTTAAACCAATTCCACAAACTTGCCCATTTATCTAATTCCAATAATTCTTGTTCATTCTTTTC
TTGCTGGTTTTGCGATTCTTCAATTAAGGAGTGTATTAAGCTTGTGTAATTGTTAATTTCTCTGTCCCAC
TCCATCCAAGTCGTGTGATTCCAAATCTGTTCCAGAGATTTATTACTCCAACTAGCATTCCAAGGCACAG
CAGTGGTGCAAATGAGTTTTCCAGAGCAACCCCAAATCCCCAGGAGCTGTTGATCCTTTAGGTATCTTTC
CACAGCCAGGATTCTTGCCTGGAGCTGCTTGATGCCCCAGACTGTGAGTTGCAACAGATGCTGTTGCGCC
TCAATAGCCCTCAGCAAATTGTTCTGCTGCTGCACTATACCAGACAATAATTGTCTGGCCTGTACCGTCA
GCGTCATTGACGCTGCGCCCATAGTGCTTCCTGCTGCTCCCAAGAACCCAAGGAACAAAGCTCCTATTCC
CACTGCTCTTTTTTCTCTCTGCACCACTCTTCTCTTTGCCTTGGTGGGTGCTACTCCTAATGGTTCAATT
TTTACTACTTTATATTTATATAATTCACTTCTCCAATTGTCCCTCATATCTCCTCCTCCAGGTCTGAAGA
TCAGCGGCCGGCCGCTTGCTGTGCGGTGGTCTTACTTTTGTTTTGCTCTTCCTCTATCTTGTCTAAAGCT
TCCTTGGTGTCTTTTATCTCTATCCTTTGATGCACACAATAGAGGGTTGCTACTGTATTATATAATGATC
TAAGTTCTTCTGATCCTGTCTGAAGGGATGGTTGTAGCTGTCCCAGTATTTGTCTACAGCCTTCTGATGT
TTCTAACAGGCCAGGATTAACTGCGAATCGTTCTAGCTCCCTGCTTGCCCATACTATATGTTTTAATTTA
TATTTTTTCTTTCCCCCTGGCCTTAACCGAATTTTTTCCCATCGCGATCTAATTCTCCCCCGCTTAATAC
TGACGCTCTCGCACCCATCTCTCTCCTTCTAGCCTCCGCTAGTCAAAATTTTTGGCGTACTCACCAGTCG
CCGCCCCTCGCCTCTTGCCGTGCGCGCTTCAGCAAGCCGAGTCCTGCGTCGAGAGAGCTCCTCTGGTTTC
CCTTTCGCTTTCAAGTCCCTGTTCGGGCGCCACTGCTAGAGATTTTCCACACTGACTAAAAGGGTCTGAG
GGATCTCTAGTTACCAGAGTCTCACAACAGACGGGCACACACTACTTGAAGCACTCAAGGCAAGCTTTAT
TGAGGCTTAAGCAGTGGGTTCCCTAGTTAGCCAGAGAGCTCCCAGGCTCAGATCTGGTCTAACCAGAGAG
ACCCAGTACAGGCAAAACGCGCTGCTTATATAGACCTCCCACCGTACACGCCTACCGCCCATTTGCGTCA
ATGGGGCGGAGTTGTTACGACATTTTGGAAAGTCCCGTTGATTTTGGTGCCAAAACAAACTCCCATTGAC
GTCAATGGGGTGGAGACTTGGAAATCCCCGTGAGTCAAACCGCTATCCACGCCCATTGATGTACTGCCAA
AACCGCATCACCATGGTAATAGCGATGACTAATACGTAGATGTACTGCCAAGTAGGAAAGTCCCATAAGG
TCATGTACTGGGCATAATGCCAGGCGGGCCATTTACCGTCATTGACGTCAATAGGGGGCGTACTTGGCAT
ATGATACACTTGATGTACTGCCAAGTGGGCAGTTTACCGTAAATACTCCACCCATTGACGTCAATGGAAA
GTCCCTATTGGCGTTACTATGGGAACATACGTCATTATTGACGTCAATGGGCGGGGGTCGTTGGGCGGTC
AGCCAGGCGGGCCATTTACCGTAAGTTATGTAACGCGGAACTCCATATATGGGCTATGAACTAATGACCC
CGTAATTGATTACTATTAATAACTAGTCAATAATCAATGTCAACGCGAGCTTTTTGCAAAAGCCTAGGCC
TCCAAAAAAGCCTCCTCACTACTTCTGGAATAGCTCAGAGGCAGAGGCGGCCTCGGCCTCTGCATAAATA
AAAAAAATTAGTCAGCCAT
Features (pLannotate 1.2.2; 19 found; start..end, strand, type, name):
    385..437     +  misc_feature   bom (fragment): basis of mobility region from pBR322
    496..600     +  promoter       AmpR promoter: bla
    601..1461    +  CDS            AmpR: β-lactamase; bla; confers resistance to ampicillin, carbenicillin, and related antibiotics
   1632..2220    +  rep_origin     ori: high-copy-number ColE1/pMB1/pBR322/pUC origin of replication
   2291..2471    -  LTR            5' LTR (truncated): truncated 5' long terminal repeat (LTR) from HIV-1
   2503..2522    -  misc_feature   cPPT/CTS (fragment): central polypurine tract and central termination sequence of HIV-1
   2552..2577    -  ncRNA          3' miR-30a (fragment): sequence downstream of the 71-nt precursor of the human miR-30a microRNA (Zeng et al., 2002) miRNA
   2647..2692    -  ncRNA          5' miR-30a (fragment): sequence upstream of the 71-nt precursor of the human miR-30a microRNA (Zeng et al., 2002) miRNA
   2717..3313    -  CDS            pac: PUAC_STRAD - Protein predicted: Swiss-Prot protein existence level 4. Detoxification of puromycin. From Streptomyces alboniger.
   3334..3741    -  promoter       SFFV promoter: spleen focus-forming virus long terminal repeat (LTR) promoter
   3878..3995    -  misc_feature   cPPT/CTS: central polypurine tract and central termination sequence of HIV-1
   4045..4145    -  CDS            Rev (fragment): human immunodeficiency virus 1 (HIV-1) Rev protein; rev; enhances nuclear export of unspliced and incompletely spliced viral mRNAs
   4522..4755    -  misc_feature   RRE: The Rev response element (RRE) of HIV-1 allows for Rev-dependent mRNA export from the nucleus to the cytoplasm.
   4930..5268    -  CDS            HIV-1 gag (fragment): gag protein from human immunodeficiency virus 1; gag
   5252..5377    -  misc_feature   HIV-1 Ψ: packaging signal of human immunodeficiency virus type 1
   5424..5604    -  LTR            5' LTR (truncated): truncated 5' long terminal repeat (LTR) from HIV-1
   5622..5821    -  promoter       CMV promoter: human cytomegalovirus (CMV) immediate early promoter
   5822..6201    -  enhancer       CMV enhancer: human cytomegalovirus immediate early enhancer
   6213..223     -  promoter       SV40 promoter (across the origin): SV40 enhancer and early promoter
