[The description below was written by a language model from this plasmid's Addgene catalogue record and pLannotate feature annotations shown in this document.]
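Description:
pAPM-miR30-HNRNPR-ts3 is an HIV-1-based lentiviral RNAi vector built on the pAPM-miR30 backbone and designed to knock down human HNRNPR (hnRNP-R). In bacteria it is maintained through a high-copy ColE1/pUC-type origin and selected with ampicillin via the bla gene. The annotated sequence is about 6.3 kb, and the whole lentiviral cassette lies on the reverse strand relative to these bacterial elements.

The transfer genome begins with a CMV enhancer/promoter fused to a truncated 5' LTR, an arrangement that typically allows genomic RNA to be transcribed in packaging cells without Tat. This is followed by the Ψ packaging signal with an adjoining gag fragment, the Rev response element for Rev-dependent nuclear export of the unspliced genome, and a cPPT/CTS that aids nuclear import of the reverse-transcribed DNA. A second truncated LTR closes the cassette. An SV40 enhancer/early promoter is also annotated upstream of the CMV elements; its role is not stated in the record.

Inside the provirus, the SFFV LTR promoter drives the puromycin N-acetyltransferase (pac) coding sequence, and immediately downstream sit 5' and 3' miR-30a flanking sequences that frame the HNRNPR-targeting hairpin. The layout suggests a single Pol II transcript that supplies both drug resistance and a microRNA-embedded shRNA, which is processed by the endogenous miRNA pathway, so puromycin selection enriches for cells expressing the knockdown. The "ts3" suffix probably marks one of several target sites against this gene, although the record does not say so explicitly. No WPRE is annotated. The associated study concerns innate immune detection of intron-containing RNA expressed from the HIV-1 provirus.
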