Addgene plasmid #174255: pAPM-miR30-HNRNPR-ts3
Purpose: HNRNPR knockdown
Depositing lab: Jeremy Luban. Depositing organization: University of Massachusetts, Worcester. Publication: IFIH1 (MDA5) is required for innate immune detection of intron-containing RNA expressed from the HIV-1 provirus. Guney MH, Nagalekshmi K, McCauley SM, Carbone C, Aydemir O, Luban J. Proc Natl Acad Sci U S A. 2024 Jul 16;121(29):e2404349121. doi: 10.1073/pnas.2404349121. Epub 2024 Jul 10. PubMed 38985764.
Backbone
  Vector backbone: pAPM-miR30
  Vector type: Lentiviral, RNAi
  Selectable markers: Puromycin
Growth in bacteria
  Bacterial resistance: Ampicillin, 100 μg/mL
  Growth temperature: 30°C
  Growth strain: NEB Stable
  Copy number: High Copy
Gene/Insert
  Gene/Insert name: HNRNPR shRNA
  gRNA/shRNA sequence: TACAAAAAGTCTGTTGTTTGCC
  Species: H. sapiens (human)
  Entrez Gene: HNRNPR (a.k.a. HNRPR, NEDDFSB, hnRNP-R)
  Promoter: SFFV
  Cloning method: Restriction Enzyme; 5′ cloning site unknown (unknown if destroyed)
Terms and licenses: Academic/Nonprofit Terms; Industry Terms: Not Available to Industry
Depositor comments: Please visit https://doi.org/10.1101/2023.11.17.567619 for bioRxiv preprint.
How to cite: pAPM-miR30-HNRNPR-ts3 was a gift from Jeremy Luban (Addgene plasmid # 174255 ; http://n2t.net/addgene:174255 ; RRID:Addgene_174255)
